Addgene plasmid #57674: tdEos-Talin-ABM-10
Purpose: Localization: Talin Actin Binding Module, Excitation: 505 / 569, Emission: 516 / 581
Depositing lab: Michael Davidson. Depositing organization: Florida State University, Tallahassee.
Backbone
  Vector backbone: tdEos
  Backbone size w/o insert (bp): 4750
  Vector type: Mammalian Expression
  Selectable markers: Neomycin (select with G418)
Growth in bacteria
  Bacterial resistance: Kanamycin, 50 μg/mL
  Growth temperature: 37°C
  Growth strain: DH5alpha
  Copy number: High Copy
Gene/Insert
  Gene/Insert name: Talin ABM (alt name: NM_011602.5)
  Species: M. musculus (mouse)
  Mutation: Actin Binding Module; I/LWEQ = 197 amino acids from C
  Promoter: CMV
  Tag / fusion protein: tdEos
  Cloning method: Unknown
  Sequencing primers: 5′ CMV-F; 3′ SV40pA-R
Terms and licenses: Academic/Nonprofit Terms; Industry Terms
Depositor comments: . Excitation = 505 / 569; Emission = 516 / 581
How to cite: tdEos-Talin-ABM-10 was a gift from Michael Davidson (Addgene plasmid # 57674 ; http://n2t.net/addgene:57674 ; RRID:Addgene_57674)
