[The description below was written by a language model from this plasmid's Addgene catalogue record.]
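Description:
tdEos-Talin-ABM-10 is a mammalian expression plasmid that produces a fluorescent fusion between tdEos and the actin-binding module of mouse talin. It is built on a tdEos backbone of about 4.75 kb (excluding the insert), is maintained at high copy in E. coli under kanamycin selection, and carries a neomycin resistance marker so that transfected mammalian cells can be selected with G418. The record does not list the origin of replication or other backbone features, and no feature table is provided. The use of an SV40 polyadenylation-region sequencing primer suggests that the expression cassette ends in an SV40 polyA signal.

Expression is driven by the CMV promoter, a strong constitutive promoter in most mammalian cell lines. The insert is not full-length talin but the I/LWEQ actin-binding module, described as the 197 amino acids at the C-terminal end of the mouse protein. It is fused to tdEos, a tandem-dimer form of the photoconvertible protein Eos. The two excitation/emission pairs recorded (505/516 nm and 569/581 nm) correspond to its green state and its red, photoconverted state. The orientation of the fusion is not stated explicitly, although the name lists tdEos first. The "10" in the name may refer to a linker length, but the record does not define it.

The stated purpose is localization. The construct serves as a marker for where the talin actin-binding module goes in live or fixed cells, presumably actin-associated structures. The photoconvertible tag also makes it suitable for tracking selected protein populations after conversion and for photoactivation-based super-resolution imaging.
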