>Addgene plasmid #57674 | tdEos-Talin-ABM-10 | depositor partial sequence | sequence record 88828 | insert sequence
GACGTCAGATCCGCTAGCGCTACCGGTCGCCACCATGAGTGCGATTAAGCCAGACATGAAGATCAACCTC
CGTATGGAAGGCAACGTAAACGGGCACCACTTTGTGATCGACGGAGATGGTACAGGCAAGCCTTTTGAGG
GAAAACAGAGTATGGATCTTGAAGTCAAAGAGGGCGGACCTCTGCCTTTTGCCTTTGATATCCTGACCAC
TGCATTCCATTACGGCAACAGGGTATTCGCCGAATATCCAGACCACATACAAGACTATTTTAAGCAGTCG
TTTCCTAAGGGGTATTCGTGGGAACGAAGCTTGACTTTCGAAGACGGGGGCATTTGCATTGCCAGAAACG
ACATAACAATGGAAGGGGACACTTTCTATAATAAAGTTCGATTTCACGGTGTAAACTTTCCCGCCAATGG
TCCAGTTATGCAGAAGAAGACGCTGAAATGGGAGCCCTCCACTGAGAAAATGTATGTGCGTGATGGAGTG
CTGACTGGTGATATTCGCATGGCTTTGTTGCTTGAAGGAAATGCCCATTACCGATGTGACTTCAGAACTA
CTTACAAAGCTAAGGAGAAGGGTGTCAAGTTACCAGGCTACCACTTTGTGGACCACTGCATTGAGATTTT
AAGCCATGACAAAGATTACAACAAGGTTAAGCTGTATGAGCATGCTGTTGCTCATTCTGGATTGCCTGAC
AATGCCAGACGATCCGGTAGCGGTCACGGTACTGGTTCTACTGGTTCTGGTTCTTCTGAGAGTGCGATTA
AGCCAGACATGAAGATCAACCTCCGTATGGAAGGCAACGTAAACGGGCACCACTTTGTGATCGACGGAGA
TGGTACAGGCAAGCCTTTTGAGGGAAAACAGAGTATGGATCTTGAAGTCAAAGAGGGCGGACCTCTGCCT
TTTGCCTTTGATATCCTGACCACTGCATTCCATTACGGCAACAGGGTATTCGCCGAATATCCAGACCACA
TACAAGACTATTTTAAGCAGTCGTTTCCTAAGGGGTATTCGTGGGAACGAAGCTTGACTTTCGAAGACGG
GGGCATTTGCATTGCCAGAAACGACATAACAATGGAAGGGGACACTTTCTATAATAAAGTTCGATTTCAC
GGTGTAAACTTTCCCGCCAATGGTCCAGTTATGCAGAAGAAGACGCTGAAATGGGAGCCCTCCACTGAGA
AAATGTATGTGCGTGATGGAGTGCTGACTGGTGATATTCGCATGGCTTTGTTGCTTGAAGGAAATGCCCA
TTACCGATGTGACTTCAGAACTACTTACAAAGCTAAGGAGAAGGGTGTCAAGTTACCAGGCTACCACTTT
GTGGACCACTGCATTGAGATTTTAAGCCATGACAAAGATTACAACAAGGTTAAGCTGTATGAGCATGCTG
TTGCTCATTCTGGATTGCCTGACAATGCCAGACGATCCGGACTCAGATCTCGAGCTCAAGCTTCGATCCT
AGAAGCTGCCAAGTCCATCGCTGCAGCCACCAGTGCACTGGTAAAGGCTGCGTCAGCAGCCCAGAGGGAG
CTGGTGGCTCAAGGAAAGGTGGGCGCCATTCCAGCCAATGCACTGGATGATGGGCAGTGGTCGCAGGGCC
TCATTTCCGCTGCCCGTATGGTGGCTGCGGCCACCAACAATCTGTGTGAAGCAGCTAACGCAGCTGTCCA
GGGCCATGCTAGCCAGGAGAAACTCATTTCCTCAGCCAAGCAAGTAGCTGCCTCCACAGCTCAGCTCCTG
GTAGCTTGCAAGGTCAAAGCAGATCAGGACTCTGAGGCAATGAAACGGCTCCAGGCTGCTGGCAATGCAG
TGAAGAGGGCCTCAGATAACCTGGTAAAGGCGGCCCAGAAAGCTGCAGCCTTCGAAGACCAGGAGAATGA
GACGGTGGTGGTGAAGGAGAAAATGGTTGGGGGCATTGCCCAGATTATCGCAGCACAGGAAGAGATGCTT
CGGAAGGAACGAGAGCTGGAAGAGGCTCGGAAAAAGCTCGCCCAGATCCGGCAGCAGCAGTACAAGTTCT
TGCCTTCAGAGCTTCGAGACGAGCACTAAGGATCCACCGGATCTAGATAACTGATCATAATCAGCCATAC
CACATT
