>Addgene plasmid #57674 | tdEos-Talin-ABM-10 | addgene partial sequence | sequence record 124100 | CMV-F 5'-CGCAAATGGGCGGTAGGCGTG-3'
AGCAGAGCTGGTTTAGTGAACCGTCAGATCCGCTAGCGCTACCGGTCGCCACCATGAGTGCGATTAAGCC
AGACATGAAGATCAACCTCCGTATGGAAGGCAACGTAAACGGGCACCACTTTGTGATCGACGGAGATGGT
ACAGGCAAGCCTTTTGAGGGAAAACAGAGTATGGATCTTGAAGTCAAAGAGGGCGGACCTCTGCCTTTTG
CCTTTGATATCCTGACCACTGCATTCCATTACGGCAACAGGGTATTCGCCGAATATCCAGACCACATACA
AGACTATTTTAAGCAGTCGTTTCCTAAGGGGTATTCGTGGGAACGAAGCTTGACTTTCGAAGACGGGGGC
ATTTGCATTGCCAGAAACGACATAACAATGGAAGGGGACACTTTCTATAATAAAGTTCGATTTCACGGTG
TAAACTTTCCCGCCAATGGTCCAGTTATGCAGAAGAAGACGCTGAAATGGGAGCCCTCCACTGAGAAAAT
GTATGTGCGTGATGGAGTGCTGACTGGTGATATTCGCATGGCTTTGTTGCTTGAAGGAAATGCCCATTAC
CGATGTGACTTCAGAACTACTTACAAAGCTAAGGAGAAGGGTGTCAAGTTACCAGGCTACCACTTTGTGG
ACCACTGCATTGAGATTTTAAGCCATGACAAAGATTACAACAAGGTTAAGCTGTATGAGCATGCTGTTGC
TCATTCTGGATTGCCTGACAATGCCAGACGATCCGGTAGCGGTCACGGTACTGGTTCTACTGGTTCTGGT
TCTTCTGAGAGTGCGATTAAGCCAGACATGAAGATCAACCTCCGTATGGAAGGCAACGTAAACGGGCACC
