>Addgene plasmid #57674 | tdEos-Talin-ABM-10 | addgene partial sequence | sequence record 124735 | SV40pA-R 5'-GAAATTTGTGATGCTATTGC-3'
AGCTGCATAACAAGTTAACAACAACAATTGCATTCATTTTATGTTTCAGGTTCAGGGGGAGGTGTGGGAG
GTTTTTTAAAGCAAGTAAAACCTCTACAAATGTGGTATGGCTGATTATGATCAGTTATCTAGATCCGGTG
GATCCTTAGTGCTCGTCTCGAAGCTCTGAAGGCAAGAACTTGTACTGCTGCTGCCGGATCTGGGCGAGCT
TTTTCCGAGCCTCTTCCAGCTCTCGTTCCTTCCGAAGCATCTCTTCCTGTGCTGCGATAATCTGGGCAAT
GCCCCCAACCATTTTCTCCTTCACCACCACCGTCTCATTCTCCTGGTCTTCGAAGGCTGCAGCTTTCTGG
GCCGCCTTTACCAGGTTATCTGAGGCCCTCTTCACTGCATTGCCAGCAGCCTGGAGCCGTTTCATTGCCT
CAGAGTCCTGATCTGCTTTGACCTTGCAAGCTACCAGGAGCTGAGCTGTGGAGGCAGCTACTTGCTTGGC
TGAGGAAATGAGTTTCTCCTGGCTAGCATGGCCCTGGACAGCTGCGTTAGCTGCTTCACACAGATTGTTG
GTGGCCGCAGCCACCATACGGGCAGCGGAAATGAGGCCCTGCGACCACTGCCCATCATCCAGTGCATTGG
CTGGAATGGCGCCCACCTTTCCTTGAGCCACCAGCTCCCTCTGGGCTGCTGACGCAGCCTTTACCAGTGC
ACTGGTGGCTGCAGCGATGGACTTGGCAGCTTCTAGGATCGAAGCTTGAG
